Addgene plasmid #120943: P32m
Purpose: MoClo golden gate assembly AB part for PlacO (common LacI-repressed promoter; see DOI: 10.1126/science.1256272). Please see Supplemental Documents for annotated Genbank file.
Depositing lab: Richard Murray. Depositing organization: California Institute of Technology.
Backbone
  Vector backbone: DVA
  Backbone size w/o insert (bp): 2100
  Vector type: Synthetic Biology
Growth in bacteria
  Bacterial resistance: Ampicillin, 100 μg/mL
  Growth temperature: 37°C
  Growth strain: JM109
  Copy number: High Copy
Gene/Insert
  Gene/Insert name: PlacO (Tim Lu, Matt Bennett, etc)
  Species: Synthetic
  Insert size (bp): 82
  Cloning method: Gibson Cloning
  Sequencing primers: 5′ AAATAGGCGTATCACGAGGCA; 3′ TTACCGCCTTTGAGTGAGCTG
Terms and licenses: Academic/Nonprofit Terms; Industry Terms: Not Available to Industry
How to cite: P32m was a gift from Richard Murray (Addgene plasmid # 120943 ; http://n2t.net/addgene:120943 ; RRID:Addgene_120943)
