[The description below was written by a language model from this plasmid's Addgene catalogue record and pLannotate feature annotations shown in this document.]
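Description:
P32m is a small, high-copy E. coli part plasmid from a MoClo Golden Gate synthetic biology toolkit. It is built on the DVA destination vector backbone (about 2.1 kb), and the sequenced record totals roughly 2.2 kb. It is maintained through a ColE1/pUC-type origin of replication and selected with ampicillin via a β-lactamase (AmpR) gene driven by its own bla promoter. A putative bacterial transcription terminator lies just upstream of the cloning region, where it would be expected to insulate the part from read-through transcription coming from the backbone.

The payload is an 82 bp synthetic promoter, PlacO, stored as an "AB" position part. In the MoClo scheme this designation refers to the flanking fusion sites that place it in the first, promoter slot of a transcription unit assembled by Type IIS restriction-ligation. The feature table shows two lac operator sites immediately followed by a segment annotated as a fragment of the PLtetO-1 promoter. This most likely reflects a shared phage lambda PL-derived core rather than any tet regulation, which fits a LacI-repressed hybrid promoter of the PLlacO type. LacI binding to the operators blocks transcription, and IPTG or lactose relieves the repression. The part is bracketed by BioBrick prefix and suffix sequences. The Type IIS sites and overhangs themselves are not annotated in the feature list.

The plasmid carries no coding sequence or reporter of its own. It serves as a reusable source of an IPTG-inducible promoter module for assembling genetic circuits in hosts or systems that supply LacI.
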