Features (pLannotate 1.2.2; 9 found; start..end, strand, type, name):
     24..67      -  terminator     bacterial terminator: putative bacterial transcription terminator
     70..91      +  misc_feature   BioBrick prefix: BioBrick prefix for parts that do not start with "ATG"
    112..128     +  protein_bind   lac operator: The lac repressor binds to the lac operator to inhibit transcription in E. coli. This inhibition can be relieved by adding lactose or isopropyl-β-D-thiogalactopyranoside (IPTG). lac repressor encoded by lacI
    135..151     +  protein_bind   lac operator: The lac repressor binds to the lac operator to inhibit transcription in E. coli. This inhibition can be relieved by adding lactose or isopropyl-β-D-thiogalactopyranoside (IPTG). lac repressor encoded by lacI
    151..183     +  promoter       PLtetO-1 promoter (fragment): modified phage lambda PL promoter with tet operator sites (Lutz and Bujard, 1997)
    195..215     +  misc_feature   BioBrick suffix: universal suffix for all parts
    392..980     -  rep_origin     ori: high-copy-number ColE1/pMB1/pBR322/pUC origin of replication
   1151..2011    -  CDS            AmpR: β-lactamase; bla; confers resistance to ampicillin, carbenicillin, and related antibiotics
   2012..2116    -  promoter       AmpR promoter: bla
>Addgene plasmid #120943 | P32m | addgene full sequence | sequence record 236887 | Addgene NGS Result
AAATAGGCGTATCACGAGGCAGAATTTCAGATAAAAAAAATCCTTAGCTTTCGCTAAGGATGATTTCTGG
AATTCGCGGCCGCTTCTAGAGACTAGTGGGTCTCAGGAGAATTGTGAGCGGATAACAATTGACATTGTGA
GCGGATAACAAGATACTGAGCACATCAGCAGGACGCACTGACCTACTAGAGACCTACTAGTAGCGGCCGC
TGCAGGCTTCCTCGCTCACTGACTCGCTGCGCTCGGTCGTTCGGCTGCGGCGAGCGGTATCAGCTCACTC
AAAGGCGGTAATACGGTTATCCACAGAATCAGGGGATAACGCAGGAAAGAACATGTGAGCAAAAGGCCAG
CAAAAGGCCAGGAACCGTAAAAAGGCCGCGTTGCTGGCGTTTTTCCACAGGCTCCGCCCCCCTGACGAGC
ATCACAAAAATCGACGCTCAAGTCAGAGGTGGCGAAACCCGACAGGACTATAAAGATACCAGGCGTTTCC
CCCTGGAAGCTCCCTCGTGCGCTCTCCTGTTCCGACCCTGCCGCTTACCGGATACCTGTCCGCCTTTCTC
CCTTCGGGAAGCGTGGCGCTTTCTCATAGCTCACGCTGTAGGTATCTCAGTTCGGTGTAGGTCGTTCGCT
CCAAGCTGGGCTGTGTGCACGAACCCCCCGTTCAGCCCGACCGCTGCGCCTTATCCGGTAACTATCGTCT
TGAGTCCAACCCGGTAAGACACGACTTATCGCCACTGGCAGCAGCCACTGGTAACAGGATTAGCAGAGCG
AGGTATGTAGGCGGTGCTACAGAGTTCTTGAAGTGGTGGCCTAACTACGGCTACACTAGAAGAACAGTAT
TTGGTATCTGCGCTCTGCTGAAGCCAGTTACCTTCGGAAAAAGAGTTGGTAGCTCTTGATCCGGCAAACA
AACCACCGCTGGTAGCGGTGGTTTTTTTGTTTGCAAGCAGCAGATTACGCGCAGAAAAAAAGGATCTCAA
GAAGATCCTTTGATCTTTTCTACGGGGTCTGACGCTCAGTGGAACGAAAACTCACGTTAAGGGATTTTGG
TCATGAGATTATCAAAAAGGATCTTCACCTAGATCCTTTTAAATTAAAAATGAAGTTTTAAATCAATCTA
AAGTATATATGAGTAAACTTGGTCTGACAGTTACCAATGCTTAATCAGTGAGGCACCTATCTCAGCGATC
TGTCTATTTCGTTCATCCATAGTTGCCTGACTCCCCGTCGTGTAGATAACTACGATACGGGAGGGCTTAC
CATCTGGCCCCAGTGCTGCAATGATACCGCGCGACCCACGCTCACCGGCTCCAGATTTATCAGCAATAAA
CCAGCCAGCCGGAAGGGCCGAGCGCAGAAGTGGTCCTGCAACTTTATCCGCCTCCATCCAGTCTATTAAT
TGTTGCCGGGAAGCTAGAGTAAGTAGTTCGCCAGTTAATAGTTTGCGCAACGTTGTTGCCATTGCTACAG
GCATCGTGGTGTCACGCTCGTCGTTTGGTATGGCTTCATTCAGCTCCGGTTCCCAACGATCAAGGCGAGT
TACATGATCCCCCATGTTGTGCAAAAAAGCGGTTAGCTCCTTCGGTCCTCCGATCGTTGTCAGAAGTAAG
TTGGCCGCAGTGTTATCACTCATGGTTATGGCAGCACTGCATAATTCTCTTACTGTCATGCCATCCGTAA
GATGCTTTTCTGTGACTGGTGAGTACTCAACCAAGTCATTCTGAGAATAGTGTATGCGGCGACCGAGTTG
CTCTTGCCCGGCGTCAATACGGGATAATACCGCGCCACATAGCAGAACTTTAAAAGTGCTCATCATTGGA
AAACGTTCTTCGGGGCGAAAACTCTCAAGGATCTTACCGCTGTTGAGATCCAGTTCGATGTAACCCACTC
GTGCACCCAACTGATCTTCAGCATCTTTTACTTTCACCAGCGTTTCTGGGTGAGCAAAAACAGGAAGGCA
AAATGCCGCAAAAAAGGGAATAAGGGCGACACGGAAATGTTGAATACTCATACTCTTCCTTTTTCAATAT
TATTGAAGCATTTATCAGGGTTATTGTCTCATGAGCGGATACATATTTGAATGTATTTAGAAAAATAAAC
AAATAGGGGTTCCGCGCACATTTCCCCGAAAAGTGCCACCTGACGTCTAAGAAACCATTATTATCATGAC
ATTAACCTATAA
