>Addgene plasmid #120943 | P32m | depositor partial sequence | sequence record 229940 | insert sequence
GGAGAATTGTGAGCGGATAACAATTGACATTGTGAGCGGATAACAAGATACTGAGCACATCAGCAGGACG
CACTGACCTACT
